Addgene plasmid #82740: pDONR223_MAX_p.R60del
Purpose: Gateway Donor vector containing MAX, part of the Target Accelerator Plasmid Collection.
Depositing lab: Jesse Boehm & Matthew Meyerson & David Root. Depositing organization: Broad Institute. Publication: High-throughput Phenotyping of Lung Cancer Somatic Mutations. Berger AH, Brooks AN, Wu X, Shrestha Y, Chouinard C, Piccioni F, Bagul M, Kamburov A, Imielinski M, Hogstrom L, Zhu C, Yang X, Pantel S, Sakai R, Watson J, Kaplan N, Campbell JD, Singh S, Root DE, Narayan R, Natoli T, Lahr DL, Tirosh I, Tamayo P, Getz G, Wong B, Doench J, Subramanian A, Golub TR, Meyerson M, Boehm JS. Cancer Cell. 2016 Aug 8;30(2):214-28. doi: 10.1016/j.ccell.2016.06.022. Epub 2016 Jul 28. PubMed 27478040.
Backbone
  Vector backbone: pDONR223
  Backbone manufacturer: Invitrogen
  Vector type: Gateway Entry vector
Growth in bacteria
  Bacterial resistance: Spectinomycin, 50 μg/mL
  Growth temperature: 37°C
  Growth strain: DH5alpha
  Copy number: High Copy
Gene/Insert
  Gene/Insert name: MAX (alt name: NM_002382)
  Species: H. sapiens (human)
  Mutation: R60del
  Entrez Gene: MAX (a.k.a. bHLHd4)
  Promoter: None
  Cloning method: Gateway Cloning
  Sequencing primers: 5′ M13pUC-fwd; 3′ M13-Rev
Terms and licenses: Academic/Nonprofit Terms; Industry Terms: Not Available to Industry
Depositor comments: CLOSED (stop codon immediately follows insert)
How to cite: pDONR223_MAX_p.R60del was a gift from Jesse Boehm & Matthew Meyerson & David Root (Addgene plasmid # 82740 ; http://n2t.net/addgene:82740 ; RRID:Addgene_82740)
