[The description below was written by a language model from this plasmid's Addgene catalogue record and pLannotate feature annotations shown in this document.]
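Description:
pDONR223_MAX_p.R60del is a Gateway entry clone built on the Invitrogen pDONR223 backbone. It carries the human MAX open reading frame (reference NM_002382) with an in-frame deletion of arginine 60. The roughly 3.3 kb plasmid is maintained in E. coli from a high-copy ColE1/pUC-type origin. Selection is with spectinomycin through the aadA (SmR) aminoglycoside adenylyltransferase gene, which lies downstream of annotated fragments of a class 1 integron Pc promoter and a gentamicin resistance gene. rrnB T1 and T2 terminators upstream of the cloning region insulate the insert from read-through transcription. Small lacI and lacZα fragments are backbone remnants.

The MAX coding sequence sits between two attL recombination sites. The automated annotation labels both as attL3, but functionally they are the pair of sites used in the LR Clonase reaction. No promoter drives the insert, so the plasmid is not itself an expression construct. A T7 promoter lies just outside the downstream att site, oriented back toward the insert. The clone is "closed", meaning a stop codon immediately follows the ORF, so transfer into a destination vector yields native C-terminal protein rather than a C-terminal fusion.

MAX is a bHLH transcription regulator that binds E-box sequences as a heterodimer with MYC or MAD, giving activating or repressing complexes respectively. This mutant allele belongs to the Target Accelerator Plasmid Collection, which was assembled for high-throughput phenotyping of somatic mutations found in lung cancer. Its typical use is shuttling the variant by LR recombination into expression vectors of choice, so its function can be compared with wild-type MAX.
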