Features (pLannotate 1.2.2; 12 found; start..end, strand, type, name):
    121..213     +  CDS            lacI (fragment): lac repressor; lacI; The lac repressor binds to the lac operator to inhibit transcription in E. coli. This inhibition can be relieved by adding lactose or isopropyl-β-D-thiogalactopyranoside (IPTG).
    268..295     -  terminator     rrnB T2 terminator: transcription terminator T2 from the E. coli rrnB gene
    427..470     +  terminator     rrnB T1 terminator: Escherichia coli rrnB; transcription terminator T1 from the E. coli rrnB gene
    517..553     -  CDS            lacZα (fragment): LacZα fragment of β-galactosidase; lacZ fragment
    570..665     +  protein_bind   attL3: mutant version of attL; recombination site for the Gateway® LR reaction LR Clonase™
    668..1144    +  CDS            MAX: MAX_HUMAN - Also known as BHLHD4. Experimental evidence at protein level: Swiss-Prot protein existence level 1. Transcription regulator. Forms a sequence-specific DNA- binding protein complex with MYC or MAD which recognizes the core sequence 5'-CAC[GA]TG-3'. The MYC:MAX complex is a transcriptional activator, whereas the MAD:MAX complex is a repressor. May repress transcription via the recruitment of a chromatin remodeling complex containing H3 'Lys-9' histone methyltransferase activity. Represses MYC transcriptional activity from E-box elements. From Homo sapiens (Human).
   1152..1247    -  protein_bind   attL3: mutant version of attL; recombination site for the Gateway® LR reaction LR Clonase™
   1266..1284    -  promoter       T7 promoter: promoter for bacteriophage T7 RNA polymerase
   1474..1497    +  promoter       Pc promoter (fragment): intI1 (promoter lies within the coding sequence); class 1 integron promoter
   1673..1729    +  CDS            GmR (fragment): gentamycin acetyltransferase; aacC1; confers resistance to gentamycin
   1736..2527    +  CDS            SmR: aminoglycoside adenylyltransferase (Murphy, 1985); aadA; confers resistance to spectinomycin and streptomycin
   2620..3208    +  rep_origin     ori: high-copy-number ColE1/pMB1/pBR322/pUC origin of replication
>Addgene plasmid #82740 | pDONR223_MAX_p.R60del | addgene full sequence | sequence record 161740 | Addgene NGS result
CTTTCCTGCGTTATCCCCTGATTCTGTGGATAACCGTATTACCGCCTTTGAGTGAGCTGATACCGCTCGC
CGCAGCCGAACGACCGAGCGCAGCGAGTCAGTGAGCGAGGAAGCGGAAGAGCGCCCAATACGCAAACCGC
CTCTCCCCGCGCGTTGGCCGATTCATTAATGCAGCTGGCACGACAGGTTTCCCGACTGGAAAGCGGGCAG
TGAGCGCAACGCAATTAATACGCGTACCGCTAGCCAGGAAGAGTTTGTAGAAACGCAAAAAGGCCATCCG
TCAGGATGGCCTTCTGCTTAGTTTGATGCCTGGCAGTTTATGGCGGGCGTCCTGCCCGCCACCCTCCGGG
CCGTTGCTTCACAACGTTCAAATCCGCTCCCGGCGGATTTGTCCTACTCAGGAGAGCGTTCACCGACAAA
CAACAGATAAAACGAAAGGCCCAGTCTTCCGACTGAGCCTTTCGTTTTATTTGATGCCTGGCAGTTCCCT
ACTCTCGCGTTAACGCTAGCATGGATGTTTTCCCAGTCACGACGTTGTAAAACGACGGCCAGTCTTAAGC
TCGGGCCCCAAATAATGATTTTATTTTGACTGATAGTGACCTGTTCGTTGCAACAAATTGATGAGCAATG
CTTTTTTATAATGCCAACTTTGTACAAAAAAGTTGGCATGAGCGATAACGATGACATCGAGGTGGAGAGC
GACGAAGAGCAACCGAGGTTTCAATCTGCGGCTGACAAACGGGCTCATCATAATGCACTGGAACGAAAAC
GTAGGGACCACATCAAAGACAGCTTTCACAGTTTGCGGGACTCAGTCCCATCACTCCAAGGAGAGAAGGC
ATCCGCCCAAATCCTAGACAAAGCCACAGAATATATCCAGTATATGCGAAGGAAAAACCACACACACCAG
CAAGATATTGACGACCTCAAGCGGCAGAATGCTCTTCTGGAGCAGCAAGTCCGTGCACTGGAGAAGGCGA
GGTCAAGTGCCCAACTGCAGACCAACTACCCCTCCTCAGACAACAGCCTCTACACCAACGCCAAGGGCAG
CACCATCTCTGCCTTCGATGGGGGCTCGGACTCCAGCTCGGAGTCTGAGCCTGAAGAGCCCCAAAGCAGG
AAGAAGCTCCGGATGGAGGCCAGCTGATTGCCAACTTTCTTGTACAAAGTTGGCATTATAAGAAAGCATT
GCTTATCAATTTGTTGCAACGAACAGGTCACTATCAGTCAAAATAAAATCATTATTTGCCATCCAGCTGA
TATCCCCTATAGTGAGTCGTATTACATGGTCATAGCTGTTTCCTGGCAGCTCTGGCCCGTGTCTCAAAAT
CTCTGATGTTACATTGCACAAGATAAAAATATATCATCATGCCTCCTCTAGACCAGCCAGGACAGAAATG
CCTCGACTTCGCTGCTACCCAAGGTTGCCGGGTGACGCACACCGTGGAAACGGATGAAGGCACGAACCCA
GTGGACATAAGCCTGTTCGGTTCGTAAGCTGTAATGCAAGTAGCGTATGCGCTCACGCAACTGGTCCAGA
ACCTTGACCGAACGCAGCGGTGGTAACGGCGCAGTGGCGGTTTTCATGGCTTGTTATGACTGTTTTTTTG
GGGTACAGTCTATGCCTCGGGCATCCAAGCAGCAAGCGCGTTACGCCGTGGGTCGATGTTTGATGTTATG
GAGCAGCAACGATGTTACGCAGCAGGGCAGTCGCCCTAAAACAAAGTTAAACATTATGAGGGAAGCGGTG
ATCGCCGAAGTATCGACTCAACTATCAGAGGTAGTTGGCGTCATCGAGCGCCATCTCGAACCGACGTTGC
TGGCCGTACATTTGTACGGCTCCGCAGTGGATGGCGGCCTGAAGCCACACAGTGATATTGATTTGCTGGT
TACGGTGACCGTAAGGCTTGATGAAACAACGCGGCGAGCTTTGATCAACGACCTTTTGGAAACTTCGGCT
TCCCCTGGAGAGAGCGAGATTCTCCGCGCTGTAGAAGTCACCATTGTTGTGCACGACGACATCATTCCGT
GGCGTTATCCAGCTAAGCGCGAACTGCAATTTGGAGAATGGCAGCGCAATGACATTCTTGCAGGTATCTT
CGAGCCAGCCACGATCGACATTGATCTGGCTATCTTGCTGACAAAAGCAAGAGAACATAGCGTTGCCTTG
GTAGGTCCAGCGGCGGAGGAACTCTTTGATCCGGTTCCTGAACAGGATCTATTTGAGGCGCTAAATGAAA
CCTTAACGCTATGGAACTCGCCGCCCGACTGGGCTGGCGATGAGCGAAATGTAGTGCTTACGTTGTCCCG
CATTTGGTACAGCGCAGTAACCGGCAAAATCGCGCCGAAGGATGTCGCTGCCGACTGGGCAATGGAGCGC
CTGCCGGCCCAGTATCAGCCCGTCATACTTGAAGCTAGACAGGCTTATCTTGGACAAGAAGAAGATCGCT
TGGCCTCGCGCGCAGATCAGTTGGAAGAATTTGTCCACTACGTGAAAGGCGAGATCACCAAGGTAGTCGG
CAAATAACCCTCGAGCCACCCATGACCAAAATCCCTTAACGTGAGTTACGCGTCGTTCCACTGAGCGTCA
GACCCCGTAGAAAAGATCAAAGGATCTTCTTGAGATCCTTTTTTTCTGCGCGTAATCTGCTGCTTGCAAA
CAAAAAAACCACCGCTACCAGCGGTGGTTTGTTTGCCGGATCAAGAGCTACCAACTCTTTTTCCGAAGGT
AACTGGCTTCAGCAGAGCGCAGATACCAAATACTGTTCTTCTAGTGTAGCCGTAGTTAGGCCACCACTTC
AAGAACTCTGTAGCACCGCCTACATACCTCGCTCTGCTAATCCTGTTACCAGTGGCTGCTGCCAGTGGCG
ATAAGTCGTGTCTTACCGGGTTGGACTCAAGACGATAGTTACCGGATAAGGCGCAGCGGTCGGGCTGAAC
GGGGGGTTCGTGCACACAGCCCAGCTTGGAGCGAACGACCTACACCGAACTGAGATACCTACAGCGTGAG
CTATGAGAAAGCGCCACGCTTCCCGAAGGGAGAAAGGCGGACAGGTATCCGGTAAGCGGCAGGGTCGGAA
CAGGAGAGCGCACGAGGGAGCTTCCAGGGGGAAACGCCTGGTATCTTTATAGTCCTGTCGGGTTTCGCCA
CCTCTGACTTGAGCGTCGATTTTTGTGATGCTCGTCAGGGGGGCGGAGCCTATGGAAAAACGCCAGCAAC
GCGGCCTTTTTACGGTTCCTGGCCTTTTGCTGGCCTTTTGCTCACATGTT
