>Addgene plasmid #82740 | pDONR223_MAX_p.R60del | depositor partial sequence | sequence record 157466 | Insert sequence
ATGAGCGATAACGATGACATCGAGGTGGAGAGCGACGAAGAGCAACCGAGGTTTCAATCTGCGGCTGACA
AACGGGCTCATCATAATGCACTGGAACGAAAACGTAGGGACCACATCAAAGACAGCTTTCACAGTTTGCG
GGACTCAGTCCCATCACTCCAAGGAGAGAAGGCATCCGCCCAAATCCTAGACAAAGCCACAGAATATATC
CAGTATATGCGAAGGAAAAACCACACACACCAGCAAGATATTGACGACCTCAAGCGGCAGAATGCTCTTC
TGGAGCAGCAAGTCCGTGCACTGGAGAAGGCGAGGTCAAGTGCCCAACTGCAGACCAACTACCCCTCCTC
AGACAACAGCCTCTACACCAACGCCAAGGGCAGCACCATCTCTGCCTTCGATGGGGGCTCGGACTCCAGC
TCGGAGTCTGAGCCTGAAGAGCCCCAAAGCAGGAAGAAGCTCCGGATGGAGGCCAGCTAA
